Addgene plasmid #235928: pME_Cp_0_5_042_BMV_3'UTR_Bv
Purpose: BMV 3'UTR Brome Mosaic Virus
Depositing lab: Tobias Erb. Depositing organization: Max Planck Institute for Terrestrial Microbiology. Publication: A modular high-throughput approach for advancing synthetic biology in the chloroplast of Chlamydomonas. Inckemann RM, Chotel T, Burgis M, Brinkmann CK, Andreas L, Baumann J, Sharma P, Klose M, Barrett J, Ries F, Paczia N, Glatter T, Mackinder LCM, Willmund F, Erb TJ. Nat Plants. 2025 Nov;11(11):2332-2349. doi: 10.1038/s41477-025-02126-2. Epub 2025 Nov 3. PubMed 41184475.
Backbone
  Vector backbone: pME_Cp_UAV_GFP
  Backbone size w/o insert (bp): 2101
  Vector type: Synthetic Biology
Growth in bacteria
  Bacterial resistance: Chloramphenicol, 25 μg/mL
  Growth temperature: 37°C
  Growth strain: DH5alpha
  Copy number: High Copy
Gene/Insert
  Gene/Insert name: BMV 3'UTR
  Species: Brome Mosaic Virus
  Insert size (bp): 141
  Cloning method: Restriction Enzyme; 5′ cloning site BsaI (destroyed during cloning); 3′ cloning site BsaI (destroyed during cloning)
  Sequencing primers: 5′ CGTATCACGAGGCAGAATTTC; 3′ CCTGCATAACGCGAAGTAATC
Terms and licenses: Academic/Nonprofit Terms; Industry Terms: Not Available to Industry
Depositor comments: Please visit https://doi.org/10.1101/2024.05.08.593163 for bioRxiv preprint.
How to cite: pME_Cp_0_5_042_BMV_3'UTR_Bv was a gift from Tobias Erb (Addgene plasmid # 235928 ; http://n2t.net/addgene:235928 ; RRID:Addgene_235928)
