[The description below was written by a language model from this plasmid's Addgene catalogue record and pLannotate feature annotations shown in this document.]
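Description:
pME_Cp_0_5_042_BMV_3'UTR_Bv is a small (about 2.2 kb) synthetic-biology part plasmid that stores a single regulatory element, the 3' untranslated region of Brome Mosaic Virus, as a reusable module. It comes from a modular cloning collection developed for engineering the chloroplast of Chlamydomonas. The 141 bp insert was placed in the pME_Cp_UAV_GFP acceptor backbone using BsaI sites that were destroyed during cloning, which is typical of Golden Gate-style assembly. The name suggests a basic-level part occupying a 3'UTR position in the assembly scheme, although the record does not spell out the naming convention.

The plasmid is maintained in E. coli at high copy through a ColE1/pUC-type origin. An adjacent short fragment annotated as RSF origin is probably only a partial match rather than a second functional replicon. Selection is by chloramphenicol, conferred by the cat gene under its native promoter and followed by the lambda t0 terminator. The insert region is flanked by BioBrick prefix and suffix sequences and is insulated from the rest of the backbone by bacterial transcription terminators on either side, including a his operon terminator downstream. Within the insert, annotation detects the pseudoknot of a tRNA-like structure, a folded RNA element found at the 3' ends of some plant viral RNAs.

The plasmid contains no promoter, coding sequence or reporter for expression in the algal host, so it is not an expression construct on its own. It serves as a donor of a 3'UTR element to be combined with promoters, 5'UTRs and coding parts in higher-level assemblies, presumably to test or tune transgene expression in the chloroplast.
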