Features (pLannotate 1.2.2; 10 found; start..end, strand, type, name):
    759..853     -  terminator     lambda t0 terminator: transcription terminator from phage lambda
    877..1533    -  CDS            cat: CAT_ECOLX - Experimental evidence at protein level: Swiss-Prot protein existence level 1. This enzyme is an effector of chloramphenicol resistance in bacteria. From Escherichia coli. This protein is used as a marker in many commonly used cloning vectors, such as pACYC184.
   1534..1631    -  promoter       cat promoter: promoter of the E. coli cat gene encoding chloramphenicol acetyltransferase
   1717..1760    -  terminator     bacterial terminator: putative bacterial transcription terminator
   1763..1784    +  misc_feature   BioBrick prefix: BioBrick prefix for parts that do not start with "ATG"
   1805..1931    +  ncRNA          TLS-PK3: Accession: RF01084 - Pseudoknot of tRNA-like structure
   1958..1977    +  misc_feature   BioBrick suffix: universal suffix for all parts
   1978..2035    +  terminator     his operon terminator: This putative transcriptin terminator from the E. coli his operon has a 2-bp deletion introduced during synthesis. Its efficiency has not been determined.
   2054..2182    -  rep_origin     RSF ori (fragment): Plasmids containing the RSF 1030 origin of replication can be propagated in E. coli cells that contain additional plasmids with compatible origins.
   2230..576     -  rep_origin     ori (across the origin): high-copy-number ColE1/pMB1/pBR322/pUC origin of replication
>Addgene plasmid #235928 | pME_Cp_0_5_042_BMV_3'UTR_Bv | addgene full sequence | sequence record 471504 | Addgene NGS Result
CGCCCCCCTGACGAGCATCACAAAAATCGACGCTCAAGTCAGAGGTGGCGAAACCCGACAGGACTATAAA
GATACCAGGCGTTTCCCCCTGGAAGCTCCCTCGTGCGCTCTCCTGTTCCGACCCTGCCGCTTACCGGATA
CCTGTCCGCCTTTCTCCCTTCGGGAAGCGTGGCGCTTTCTCATAGCTCACGCTGTAGGTATCTCAGTTCG
GTGTAGGTCGTTCGCTCCAAGCTGGGCTGTGTGCACGAACCCCCCGTTCAGCCCGACCGCTGCGCCTTAT
CCGGTAACTATCGTCTTGAGTCCAACCCGGTAAGACACGACTTATCGCCACTGGCAGCAGCCACTGGTAA
CAGGATTAGCAGAGCGAGGTATGTAGGCGGTGCTACAGAGTTCTTGAAGTGGTGGCCTAACTACGGCTAC
ACTAGAAGAACAGTATTTGGTATCTGCGCTCTGCTGAAGCCAGTTACCTTCGGAAAAAGAGTTGGTAGCT
CTTGATCCGGCAAACAAACCACCGCTGGTAGCGGTGGTTTTTTTGTTTGCAAGCAGCAGATTACGCGCAG
AAAAAAAGGATCTCAAGAAGATCCTTTGATCTTTTCTACGGGGTCTGACGCTCAGTGGAACGAAAACTCA
CGTTAAGGGATTTTGGTCATGAGATTATCAAAAAGGATCTTCACCTAGATCCTTTTAAATTAAAAATGAA
GTTTTAAATCAATCTAAAGTATATATGAGTAAACTTGGTCTGACAGCTCGAGGCTTGGATTCTCACCAAT
AAAAAACGCCCGGCGGCAACCGAGCGTTCTGAACAAATCCAGATGGAGTTCTGAGGTCATTACTGGATCT
ATCAACAGGAGTCCAAGCGAGCTCGATATCAAATTACGCCCCGCCCTGCCACTCGTCGCAGTACTGTTGT
AATTCATTAAGCATTCTGCCGACATGGAAGCCATCACAAACGGCATGATGAACCTGAATCGCCAGCGGCA
TCAGCACCTTGTCGCCTTGCGTATAATATTTGCCCATGGTGAAAACGGGGGCGAAGAAGTTGTCCATATT
GGCCACGTTTAAATCAAAACTGGTGAAACTCACCCAGGGATTGGCTGATACGAAAAACATATTCTCAATA
AACCCTTTAGGGAAATAGGCCAGGTTTTCACCGTAACACGCCACATCTTGCGAATATATGTGTAGAAACT
GCCGGAAATCGTCGTGGTATTCACTCCAGAGTGATGAAAACGTTTCAGTTTGCTCATGGAAAACGGTGTA
ACAAGGGTGAACACTATCCCATATCACCAGCTCACCGTCTTTCATTGCCATACGAAATTCCGGATGAGCA
TTCATCAGGCGGGCAAGAATGTGAATAAAGGCCGGATAAAACTTGTGCTTATTTTTCTTTACGGTCTTTA
AAAAGGCCGTAATATCCAGCTGAACGGTCTGGTTATAGGTACATTGAGCAACTGACTGAAATGCCTCAAA
ATGTTCTTTACGATGCCATTGGGATATATCAACGGTGGTATATCCAGTGATTTTTTTCTCCATTTTAGCT
TCCTTAGCTCCTGAAAATCTCGATAACTCAAAAAATACGCCCGGTAGTGATCTTATTTCATTATGGTGAA
AGTTGGAACCTCTTACGTGCCCGATCAACTCGAGTGCCACCTGACGTCTAAGAAACCATTATTATCATGA
CATTAACCTATAAAAATAGGCGTATCACGAGGCAGAATTTCAGATAAAAAAAATCCTTAGCTTTCGCTAA
GGATGATTTCTGGAATTCGCGGCCGCTTCTAGAGCGATGAGTGGTCTCGGCTTAAGGTGCCTTTGAGAGT
CTACTTTTGCTCTCTTCGGAAGAACCCTTAGGGGTTCGTGCATGGGCTTGCATAGCAAGTCTAGATGCGG
GTACCGTACAGTGTTGAAAAACACTGTAAATCTCTAAAAGAAACCACGCTTGAGACCACTCATCGCGACT
AGTAGCGGCCGCTGCAGTCCGGCAAAAAAGGGCAAGGTGTCACCACCCTGCCCTTTTTCTTTAAAACCGA
AAAGATTACTTCGCGTTATGCAGGCTTCCTCGCTCACTGACTCGCTGCGCTCGGTCGTTCGGCTGCGGCG
AGCGGTATCAGCTCACTCAAAGGCGGTAATACGGTTATCCACAGAATCAGGGGATAACGCAGGAAAGAAC
ATGTGAGCAAAAGGCCAGCAAAAGGCCAGGAACCGTAAAAAGGCCGCGTTGCTGGCGTTTTTCCACAGGC
TC
